>Addgene plasmid #214473 | BirA*-HA-NES | addgene full sequence | sequence record 425592 | Addgene NGS Result
ACGGATCGGGAGATCTCCCGATCCCCTATGGTGCACTCTCAGTACAATCTGCTCTGATGCCGCATAGTTA
AGCCAGTATCTGCTCCCTGCTTGTGTGTTGGAGGTCGCTGAGTAGTGCGCGAGCAAAATTTAAGCTACAA
CAAGGCAAGGCTTGACCGACAATTGCATGAAGAATCTGCTTAGGGTTAGGCGTTTTGCGCTGCTTCGCGA
TGTACGGGCCAGATATACGCGTTGACATTGATTATTGACTAGTTATTAATAGTAATCAATTACGGGGTCA
TTAGTTCATAGCCCATATATGGAGTTCCGCGTTACATAACTTACGGTAAATGGCCCGCCTGGCTGACCGC
CCAACGACCCCCGCCCATTGACGTCAATAATGACGTATGTTCCCATAGTAACGCCAATAGGGACTTTCCA
TTGACGTCAATGGGTGGAGTATTTACGGTAAACTGCCCACTTGGCAGTACATCAAGTGTATCATATGCCA
AGTACGCCCCCTATTGACGTCAATGACGGTAAATGGCCCGCCTGGCATTATGCCCAGTACATGACCTTAT
GGGACTTTCCTACTTGGCAGTACATCTACGTATTAGTCATCGCTATTACCATGGTGATGCGGTTTTGGCA
GTACATCAATGGGCGTGGATAGCGGTTTGACTCACGGGGATTTCCAAGTCTCCACCCCATTGACGTCAAT
GGGAGTTTGTTTTGGCACCAAAATCAACGGGACTTTCCAAAATGTCGTAACAACTCCGCCCCATTGACGC
AAATGGGCGGTAGGCGTGTACGGTGGGAGGTCTATATAAGCAGCGCGTTTTGCCTGTACTGGGTCTCTCT
GGTTAGACCAGATCTGAGCCTGGGAGCTCTCTGGCTAACTAGGGAACCCACTGCTTAAGCCTCAATAAAG
CTTGCCTTGAGTGCTTCAAGTAGTGTGTGCCCGTCTGTTGTGTGACTCTGGTAACTAGAGATCCCTCAGA
CCCTTTTAGTCAGTGTGGAAAATCTCTAGCAGTGGCGCCCGAACAGGGACTTGAAAGCGAAAGGGAAACC
AGAGGAGCTCTCTCGACGCAGGACTCGGCTTGCTGAAGCGCGCACGGCAAGAGGCGAGGGGCGGCGACTG
GTGAGTACGCCAAAAATTTTGACTAGCGGAGGCTAGAAGGAGAGAGATGGGTGCGAGAGCGTCAGTATTA
AGCGGGGGAGAATTAGATCGCGATGGGAAAAAATTCGGTTAAGGCCAGGGGGAAAGAAAAAATATAAATT
AAAACATATAGTATGGGCAAGCAGGGAGCTAGAACGATTCGCAGTTAATCCTGGCCTGTTAGAAACATCA
GAAGGCTGTAGACAAATACTGGGACAGCTACAACCATCCCTTCAGACAGGATCAGAAGAACTTAGATCAT
TATATAATACAGTAGCAACCCTCTATTGTGTGCATCAAAGGATAGAGATAAAAGACACCAAGGAAGCTTT
AGACAAGATAGAGGAAGAGCAAAACAAAAGTAAGACCACCGCACAGCAAGGGCCGCTGATCTTCAGACCT
GGAGGAGGAGATATGAGGGACAATTGGAGAAGTGAATTATATAAATATAAAGTAGTAAAAATTGAACCAT
TAGGAGTAGCACCCACCAAGGCAAAGAGAAGAGTGGTGCAGAGAGAAAAAAGAGCAGTGGGAATAGGAGC
TTTGTTCCTTGGGTTCTTGGGAGCAGCAGGAAGCACTATGGGCGCAGCGTCAATGACGCTGACGGTACAG
GCCAGACAATTATTGTCTGGTATAGTGCAGCAGCAGAACAATTTGCTGAGGGCTATTGAGGCGCAACAGC
ATCTGTTGCAACTCACAGTCTGGGGCATCAAGCAGCTCCAGGCAAGAATCCTGGCTGTGGAAAGATACCT
AAAGGATCAACAGCTCCTGGGGATTTGGGGTTGCTCTGGAAAACTCATTTGCACCACTGCTGTGCCTTGG
AATGCTAGTTGGAGTAATAAATCTCTGGAACAGATTTGGAATCACACGACCTGGATGGAGTGGGACAGAG
AAATTAACAATTACACAAGCTTAATACACTCCTTAATTGAAGAATCGCAAAACCAGCAAGAAAAGAATGA
ACAAGAATTATTGGAATTAGATAAATGGGCAAGTTTGTGGAATTGGTTTAACATAACAAATTGGCTGTGG
TATATAAAATTATTCATAATGATAGTAGGAGGCTTGGTAGGTTTAAGAATAGTTTTTGCTGTACTTTCTA
TAGTGAATAGAGTTAGGCAGGGATATTCACCATTATCGTTTCAGACCCACCTCCCAACCCCGAGGGGACC
CGACAGGCCCGAAGGAATAGAAGAAGAAGGTGGAGAGAGAGACAGAGACAGATCCATTCGATTAGTGAAC
GGATCTACAAATGGCAGTATTCATCCACAATTTTAAAAGAAAAGGGGGGATTGGGAGGTACAGTGCAGGG
GAAAGAATAGTAGACATAATAGCAACAGACATACAAACTAAAGAATTACAAAAACAAATTACAAAAATTC
AAAATTTTCGGGTTTATTACAGGGACAGCAGAAATTCACTTTGAATTAATTCAAGCTTCGTGAGGCTCCG
GTGCCCGTCAGTGGGCAGAGCGCACATCGCCCACAGTCCCCGAGAAGTTGGGGGGAGGGGTCGGCAATTG
AACCGGTGCCTAGAGAAGGTGGCGCGGGGTAAACTGGGAAAGTGATGTCGTGTACTGGCTCCGCCTTTTT
CCCGAGGGTGGGGGAGAACCGTATATAAGTGCAGTAGTCGCCGTGAACGTTCTTTTTCGCAACGGGTTTG
CCGCCAGAACACAGGTAAGTGCCGTGTGTGGTTCCCGCGGGCCTGGCCTCTTTACGGGTTATGGCCCTTG
CGTGCCTTGAATTACTTCCACCTGGCTCCAGTACGTGATTCTTGATCCCGAGCTGGAGCCAGGGGCGGGC
CTTGCGCTTTAGGAGCCCCTTCGCCTCGTGCTTGAGTTGAGGCCTGGCCTGGGCGCTGGGGCCGCCGCGT
GCGAATCTGGTGGCACCTTCGCGCCTGTCTCGCTGCTTTCGATAAGTCTCTAGCCATTTAAAATTTTTGA
TGACCTGCTGCGACGCTTTTTTTCTGGCAAGATAGTCTTGTAAATGCGGGCCAGGATCTGCACACTGGTA
TTTCGGTTTTTGGGGCCGCGGGCGGCGACGGGGCCCGTGCGTCCCAGCGCACATGTTCGGCGAGGCGGGG
CCTGCGAGCGCGGCCACCGAGAATCGGACGGGGGTAGTCTCAAGCTGGCCGGCCTGCTCTGGTGCCTGGC
CTCGCGCCGCCGTGTATCGCCCCGCCCTGGGCGGCAAGGCTGGCCCGGTCGGCACCAGTTGCGTGAGCGG
AAAGATGGCCGCTTCCCGGCCCTGCTCCAGGGGGCTCAAAATGGAGGACGCGGCGCTCGGGAGAGCGGGC
GGGTGAGTCACCCACACAAAGGAAAGGGGCCTTTCCGTCCTCAGCCGTCGCTTCATGTGACTCCACGGAG
TACCGGGCGCCGTCCAGGCACCTCGATTAGTTCTGGAGCTTTTGGAGTACGTCGTCTTTAGGTTGGGGGG
AGGGGTTTTATGCGATGGAGTTTCCCCACACTGAGTGGGTGGAGACTGAAGTTAGGCCAGCTTGGCACTT
GATGTAATTCTCCTTGGAATTTGCCCTTTTTGAGTTTGGATCTTGGTTCATTCTCAAGCCTCAGACAGTG
GTTCAAAGTTTTTTTCTTCCATTTCAGGTGTCGTGAACACGCTACCGGTCTCGAGAATTGACAAGTTTGT
ACAAAAAAGCAGGCTCCGCTAGCGCTACCGGACTCAGATCTCGAGCTCAAGCTTGGTACCGAGCTCGGAT
CGTCGCTAGCGATATCGGCGCGCCAGCATTTAAATCTGTACAGACCGGTGAATTCGGATCCGGTGGAGGT
ATGAAGGACAACACCGTGCCCCTGAAGCTGATCGCCCTGCTGGCCAACGGCGAGTTCCACTCTGGCGAGC
AGCTGGGAGAGACCCTGGGAATGAGCAGAGCCGCCATCAACAAGCACATCCAGACACTGAGAGACTGGGG
AGTGGACGTGTTCACCGTGCCTGGCAAGGGCTACAGCCTGCCTGAGCCTATCCAGCTGCTGAACGCCAAG
CAGATCCTGGGACAGCTGGATGGCGGAAGCGTGGCCGTGCTGCCTGTGATCGACTCCACCAATCAGTACC
TGCTGGACAGAATCGGAGAGCTGAAGTCCGGCGACGCCTGCATCGCCGAGTACCAGCAGGCTGGCAGAGG
AGGCAGAGGACGGAAGTGGTTCAGCCCATTCGGAGCCAACCTGTACCTGTCCATGTTCTGGAGACTGGAG
CAGGGACCTGCTGCTGCCATCGGACTGAGTCTGGTGATCGGAATCGTGATGGCCGAGGTGCTGAGAAAGC
TGGGAGCCGACAAGGTGAGAGTGAAGTGGCCTAATGACCTGTACCTCCAGGACCGCAAGCTGGCTGGCAT
CCTGGTGGAGCTGACAGGCAAGACAGGCGATGCCGCTCAGATCGTGATCGGAGCCGGAATCAACATGGCC
ATGAGAAGAGTGGAGGAGAGCGTGGTGAACCAGGGCTGGATCACCCTGCAGGAGGCTGGCATCAACCTGG
ACCGGAACACCCTGGCCGCCATGCTGATCAGAGAGCTGAGAGCCGCTCTGGAGCTGTTCGAGCAGGAGGG
ACTGGCTCCTTACCTGAGCAGATGGGAGAAGCTGGACAACTTCATCAACAGACCTGTGAAGCTGATCATC
GGCGACAAGGAAATCTTCGGCATCTCCAGAGGAATCGACAAGCAGGGAGCTCTGCTGCTGGAGCAGGACG
GAATCATCAAGCCCTGGATGGGCGGAGAAATCTCCCTGAGAAGCGCAGAGAAGGCTTACCCTTACGATGT
ACCGGATTACGCACTGCAGCTGCCTCCCCTGGAGCGCCTGACCCTGGACTAAGCGGCCGCTCGACGGTAC
CGCGGGCCCGGGATCGGCCGCGACTCTAGATCATAATCAGCCACCCAGCTTTCTTGTACAAAGTGGTTTG
ATTCGACCCGGGATCGGGCCGCACTAGAGGAATTCCGCCCCTCTCCCCCCCCCCCCTCTCCCTCCCCCCC
CCCTAACGTTACTGGCCGAAGCCGCTTGGAATAAGGCCGGTGTGCGTTTGTCTATATGTTATTTTCCACC
ATATTGCCGTCTTTTGGCAATGTGAGGGCCCGGAAACCTGGCCCTGTCTTCTTGACGAGCATTCCTAGGG
GTCTTTCCCCTCTCGCCAAAGGAATGCAAGGTCTGTTGAATGTCGTGAAGGAAGCAGTTCCTCTGGAAGC
TTCTTGAAGACAAACAACGTCTGTAGCGACCCTTTGCAGGCAGCGGAACCCCCCACCTGGCGACAGGTGC
CTCTGCGGCCAAAAGCCACGTGTATAAGATACACCTGCAAAGGCGGCACAACCCCAGTGCCACGTTGTGA
GTTGGATAGTTGTGGAAAGAGTCAAATGGCTCTCCTCAAGCGTATTCAACAAGGGGCTGAAGGATGCCCA
GAAGGTACCCCATTGTATGGGATCTGATCTGGGGCCTCGGTGCACATGCTTTACATGTGTTTAGTCGAGG
TTAAAAAAACGTCTAGGCCCCCCGAACCACGGGGACGTGGTTTTCCTTTGAAAAACACGATGATAAGCTT
GCCACAACCCGTACCAAAGATGGATAGATCCGGAAAGCCTGAACTCACCGCGACGTCTGTCGAGAAGTTT
CTGATCGAAAAGTTCGACAGCGTCTCCGACCTGATGCAGCTCTCGGAGGGCGAAGAATCTCGTGCTTTCA
GCTTCGATGTAGGAGGGCGTGGATATGTCCTGCGGGTAAATAGCTGCGCCGATGGTTTCTACAAAGATCG
TTATGTTTATCGGCACTTTGCATCGGCCGCGCTCCCGATTCCGGAAGTGCTTGACATTGGGGAATTCAGC
GAGAGCCTGACCTATTGCATCTCCCGCCGTGCACAGGGTGTCACGTTGCAAGACCTGCCTGAAACCGAAC
TGCCCGCTGTTCTGCAGCCGGTCGCGGAGGCCATGGATGCGATCGCTGCGGCCGATCTTAGCCAGACGAG
CGGGTTCGGCCCATTCGGACCGCAAGGAATCGGTCAATACACTACATGGCGTGATTTCATATGCGCGATT
GCTGATCCCCATGTGTATCACTGGCAAACTGTGATGGACGACACCGTCAGTGCGTCCGTCGCGCAGGCTC
TCGATGAGCTGATGCTTTGGGCCGAGGACTGCCCCGAAGTCCGGCACCTCGTGCACGCGGATTTCGGCTC
CAACAATGTCCTGACGGACAATGGCCGCATAACAGCGGTCATTGACTGGAGCGAGGCGATGTTCGGGGAT
TCCCAATACGAGGTCGCCAACATCTTCTTCTGGAGGCCGTGGTTGGCTTGTATGGAGCAGCAGACGCGCT
ACTTCGAGCGGAGGCATCCGGAGCTTGCAGGATCGCCGCGGCTCCGGGCGTATATGCTCCGCATTGGTCT
TGACCAACTCTATCAGAGCTTGGTTGACGGCAATTTCGATGATGCAGCTTGGGCGCAGGGTCGATGCGAC
GCAATCGTCCGATCCGGAGCCGGGACTGTCGGGCGTACACAAATCGCCCGCAGAAGCGCGGCCGTCTGGA
CCGATGGCTGTGTAGAAGTACTCGCCGATAGTGGAAACCGACGCCCCAGCACTCGTCCGAGGGCAAAGGA
AGCTAGAGTTAACATCGAGGGATCAAGCTTATCGATAATCAACCTCTGGATTACAAAATTTGTGAAAGAT
TGACTGGTATTCTTAACTATGTTGCTCCTTTTACGCTATGTGGATACGCTGCTTTAATGCCTTTGTATCA
TGCTATTGCTTCCCGTATGGCTTTCATTTTCTCCTCCTTGTATAAATCCTGGTTGCTGTCTCTTTATGAG
GAGTTGTGGCCCGTTGTCAGGCAACGTGGCGTGGTGTGCACTGTGTTTGCTGACGCAACCCCCACTGGTT
GGGGCATTGCCACCACCTGTCAGCTCCTTTCCGGGACTTTCGCTTTCCCCCTCCCTATTGCCACGGCGGA
ACTCATCGCCGCCTGCCTTGCCCGCTGCTGGACAGGGGCTCGGCTGTTGGGCACTGACAATTCCGTGGTG
TTGTCGGGGAAGCTGACGTCCTTTCCATGGCTGCTCGCCTGTGTTGCCACCTGGATTCTGCGCGGGACGT
CCTTCTGCTACGTCCCTTCGGCCCTCAATCCAGCGGACCTTCCTTCCCGCGGCCTGCTGCCGGCTCTGCG
GCCTCTTCCGCGTCTTCGCCTTCGCCCTCAGACGAGTCGGATCTCCCTTTGGGCCGCCTCCCCGCATCGA
TACCGTCGAGACCTAGAAAAACATGGAGCAATCACAAGTAGCAATACAGCAGCTACCAATGCTGATTGTG
CCTGGCTAGAAGCACAAGAGGAGGAGGAGGTGGGTTTTCCAGTCACACCTCAGGTACCTTTAAGACCAAT
GACTTACAAGGCAGCTGTAGATCTTAGCCACTTTTTAAAAGAAAAGGGGGGACTGGAAGGGCTAATTCAC
TCCCAACGAAGACAAGATATCCTTGATCTGTGGATCTACCACACACAAGGCTACTTCCCTGATTGGCAGA
ACTACACACCAGGGCCAGGGATCAGATATCCACTGACCTTTGGATGGTGCTACAAGCTAGTACCAGTTGA
GCAAGAGAAGGTAGAAGAAGCCAATGAAGGAGAGAACACCCGCTTGTTACACCCTGTGAGCCTGCATGGG
ATGGATGACCCGGAGAGAGAAGTATTAGAGTGGAGGTTTGACAGCCGCCTAGCATTTCATCACATGGCCC
GAGAGCTGCATCCGGACTGTACTGGGTCTCTCTGGTTAGACCAGATCTGAGCCTGGGAGCTCTCTGGCTA
ACTAGGGAACCCACTGCTTAAGCCTCAATAAAGCTTGCCTTGAGTGCTTCAAGTAGTGTGTGCCCGTCTG
TTGTGTGACTCTGGTAACTAGAGATCCCTCAGACCCTTTTAGTCAGTGTGGAAAATCTCTAGCAGGGCCC
GTTTAAACCCGCTGATCAGCCTCGACTGTGCCTTCTAGTTGCCAGCCATCTGTTGTTTGCCCCTCCCCCG
TGCCTTCCTTGACCCTGGAAGGTGCCACTCCCACTGTCCTTTCCTAATAAAATGAGGAAATTGCATCGCA
TTGTCTGAGTAGGTGTCATTCTATTCTGGGGGGTGGGGTGGGGCAGGACAGCAAGGGGGAGGATTGGGAA
GACAATAGCAGGCATGCTGGGGATGCGGTGGGCTCTATGGCTTCTGAGGCGGAAAGAACCAGCTGGGGCT
CTAGGGGGTATCCCC
[124 nt withheld, positions 8346-8469]
C
[91 nt withheld, positions 8471-8561]
A
[49 nt withheld, positions 8563-8611]
CCTTTGACGTTGGAGTCCACGTTCTTT
[37 nt withheld, positions 8639-8675]
ACCCTATCTCGGTCTATTCTTTTGATTTATAAGGGATTTTGCCGATTTCGGCCTATTGGTTAAAAAATGA
GCTGATTTAACAAAAATTTAACGCGAATTAATTCTGTGGAATGTGTGTCAGTTAGGGTGTGGAAAGTCCC
CAGGCTCCCCAGCAGGCAGAAGTATGCAAAGCATGCATCTCAATTAGTCAGCAACCAGGTGTGGAAAGTC
CCCAGGCTCCCCAGCAGGCAGAAGTATGCAAAGCATGCATCTCAATTAGTCAGCAACCATAGTCCCGCCC
CTAACTCCGCCCATCCCGCCCCTAACTCCGCCCAGTTCCGCCCATTCTCCGCCCCATGGCTGACTAATTT
TTTTTATTTATGCAGAGGCCGAGGCCGCCTCTGCCTCTGAGCTATTCCAGAAGTAGTGAGGAGGCTTTTT
TGGAGGCCTAGGCTTTTGCAAAAAGCTCCCGGGAGCTTGTATATCCATTTTCGGATCTGATCAGCACGTG
TTGACAATTAATCATCGGCATAGTATATCGGCATAGTATAATACGACAAGGTGAGGAACTAAACCATGGC
CAAGTTGACCAGTGCCGTTCCGGTGCTCACCGCGCGCGACGTCGCCGGAGCGGTCGAGTTCTGGACCGAC
CGGCTCGGGTTCTCCCGGGACTTCGTGGAGGACGACTTCGCCGGTGTGGTCCGGGACGACGTGACCCTGT
TCATCAGCGCGGTCCAGGACCAGGTGGTGCCGGACAACACCCTGGCCTGGGTGTGGGTGCGCGGCCTGGA
CGAGCTGTACGCCGAGTGGTCGGAGGTCGTGTCCACGAACTTCCGGGACGCCTCCGGGCCGGCCATGACC
GAGATCGGCGAGCAGCCGTGGGGGCGGGAGTTCGCCCTGCGCGACCCGGCCGGCAACTGCGTGCACTTCG
TGGCCGAGGAGCAGGACTGACACGTGCTACGAGATTTCGATTCCACCGCCGCCTTCTATGAAAGGTTGGG
CTTCGGAATCGTTTTCCGGGACGCCGGCTGGATGATCCTCCAGCGCGGGGATCTCATGCTGGAGTTCTTC
GCCCACCCCAACTTGTTTATTGCAGCTTATAATGGTTACAAATAAAGCAATAGCATCACAAATTTCACAA
ATAAAGCATTTTTTTCACTGCATTCTAGTTGTGGTTTGTCCAAACTCATCAATGTATCTTATCATGTCTG
TATACCGTCGACCTCTAGCTAGAGCTTGGCGTAATCATGGTCATAGCTGTTTCCTGTGTGAAATTGTTAT
CCGCTCACAATTCCACACAACATACGAGCCGGAAGCATAAAGTGTAAAGCCTGGGGTGCCTAATGAGTGA
GCTAACTCACATTAATTGCGTTGCGCTCACTGCCCGCTTTCCAGTCGGGAAACCTGTCGTGCCAGCTGCA
TTAATGAATCGGCCAACGCGCGGGGAGAGGCGGTTTGCGTATTGGGCGCTCTTCCGCTTCCTCGCTCACT
GACTCGCTGCGCTCGGTCGTTCGGCTGCGGCGAGCGGTATCAGCTCACTCAAAGGCGGTAATACGGTTAT
CCACAGAATCAGGGGATAACGCAGGAAAGAACATGTGAGCAAAAGGCCAGCAAAAGGCCAGGAACCGTAA
AAAGGCCGCGTTGCTGGCGTTTTTCCATAGGCTCCGCCCCCCTGACGAGCATCACAAAAATCGACGCTCA
AGTCAGAGGTGGCGAAACCCGACAGGACTATAAAGATACCAGGCGTTTCCCCCTGGAAGCTCCCTCGTGC
GCTCTCCTGTTCCGACCCTGCCGCTTACCGGATACCTGTCCGCCTTTCTCCCTTCGGGAAGCGTGGCGCT
TTCTCATAGCTCACGCTGTAGGTATCTCAGTTCGGTGTAGGTCGTTCGCTCCAAGCTGGGCTGTGTGCAC
GAACCCCCCGTTCAGCCCGACCGCTGCGCCTTATCCGGTAACTATCGTCTTGAGTCCAACCCGGTAAGAC
ACGACTTATCGCCACTGGCAGCAGCCACTGGTAACAGGATTAGCAGAGCGAGGTATGTAGGCGGTGCTAC
AGAGTTCTTGAAGTGGTGGCCTAACTACGGCTACACTAGAAGAACAGTATTTGGTATCTGCGCTCTGCTG
AAGCCAGTTACCTTCGGAAAAAGAGTTGGTAGCTCTTGATCCGGCAAACAAACCACCGCTGGTAGCGGTG
GTTTTTTTGTTTGCAAGCAGCAGATTACGCGCAGAAAAAAAGGATCTCAAGAAGATCCTTTGATCTTTTC
TACGGGGTCTGACGCTCAGTGGAACGAAAACTCACGTTAAGGGATTTTGGTCATGAGATTATCAAAAAGG
ATCTTCACCTAGATCCTTTTAAATTAAAAATGAAGTTTTAAATCAATCTAAAGTATATATGAGTAAACTT
GGTCTGACAGTTACCAATGCTTAATCAGTGAGGCACCTATCTCAGCGATCTGTCTATTTCGTTCATCCAT
AGTTGCCTGACTCCCCGTCGTGTAGATAACTACGATACGGGAGGGCTTACCATCTGGCCCCAGTGCTGCA
ATGATACCGCGAGACCCACGCTCACCGGCTCCAGATTTATCAGCAATAAACCAGCCAGCCGGAAGGGCCG
AGCGCAGAAGTGGTCCTGCAACTTTATCCGCCTCCATCCAGTCTATTAATTGTTGCCGGGAAGCTAGAGT
AAGTAGTTCGCCAGTTAATAGTTTGCGCAACGTTGTTGCCATTGCTACAGGCATCGTGGTGTCACGCTCG
TCGTTTGGTATGGCTTCATTCAGCTCCGGTTCCCAACGATCAAGGCGAGTTACATGATCCCCCATGTTGT
GCAAAAAAGCGGTTAGCTCCTTCGGTCCTCCGATCGTTGTCAGAAGTAAGTTGGCCGCAGTGTTATCACT
CATGGTTATGGCAGCACTGCATAATTCTCTTACTGTCATGCCATCCGTAAGATGCTTTTCTGTGACTGGT
GAGTACTCAACCAAGTCATTCTGAGAATAGTGTATGCGGCGACCGAGTTGCTCTTGCCCGGCGTCAATAC
GGGATAATACCGCGCCACATAGCAGAACTTTAAAAGTGCTCATCATTGGAAAACGTTCTTCGGGGCGAAA
ACTCTCAAGGATCTTACCGCTGTTGAGATCCAGTTCGATGTAACCCACTCGTGCACCCAACTGATCTTCA
GCATCTTTTACTTTCACCAGCGTTTCTGGGTGAGCAAAAACAGGAAGGCAAAATGCCGCAAAAAAGGGAA
TAAGGGCGACACGGAAATGTTGAATACTCATACTCTTCCTTTTTCAATATTATTGAAGCATTTATCAGGG
TTATTGTCTCATGAGCGGATACATATTTGAATGTATTTAGAAAAATAAACAAATAGGGGTTCCGCGCACA
TTTCCCCGAAAAGTGCCACCTGACGTCG
Features (pLannotate 1.2.2; 36 found; start..end, strand, type, name):
     27..79      -  misc_feature   bom (fragment): basis of mobility region from pBR322
    234..613     +  enhancer       CMV enhancer: human cytomegalovirus immediate early enhancer
    614..813     +  promoter       CMV promoter: human cytomegalovirus (CMV) immediate early promoter
    831..1011    +  LTR            5' LTR (truncated): truncated 5' long terminal repeat (LTR) from HIV-1
   1058..1183    +  misc_feature   HIV-1 Ψ: packaging signal of human immunodeficiency virus type 1
   1167..1505    +  CDS            HIV-1 gag (fragment): gag protein from human immunodeficiency virus 1; gag
   1675..1908    +  misc_feature   RRE: The Rev response element (RRE) of HIV-1 allows for Rev-dependent mRNA export from the nucleus to the cytoplasm.
   2285..2385    +  CDS            Rev (fragment): human immunodeficiency virus 1 (HIV-1) Rev protein; rev; enhances nuclear export of unspliced and incompletely spliced viral mRNAs
   2411..2528    +  misc_feature   cPPT/CTS: central polypurine tract and central termination sequence of HIV-1
   2584..3746    +  promoter       EF-1α promoter: strong constitutive promoter for human elongation factor EF-1α
   3771..3795    +  protein_bind   attB1: mutant version of attB; recombination site for the Gateway® BP reaction BP Clonase™
   3798..3834    +  misc_feature   MCS (fragment): multiple cloning site
   3921..4883    +  CDS            BirA(R118G): promiscuous R118G mutant of the E. coli biotin protein ligase (Cronan, 2005) also known as BirA* or BioID
   4920..4946    +  CDS            NES: nuclear export signal from the HIV Rev protein (Fischer et al., 1995)
   4961..4985    +  misc_feature   MCS (fragment): multiple cloning site
   5013..5037    -  protein_bind   attB2: mutant version of attB; recombination site for the Gateway® BP reaction BP Clonase™
   5204..5666    +  misc_feature   IRES: internal ribosome entry site (IRES) of the encephalomyocarditis virus (EMCV)
   5704..6721    +  CDS            HygR (fragment): aminoglycoside phosphotransferase from E. coli; aph(4)-Ia; confers resistance to hygromycin
   6757..7345    +  misc_feature   WPRE: woodchuck hepatitis virus posttranscriptional regulatory element
   7270..7857    +  CDS            nef: NEF_HV112 - Experimental evidence at protein level: Swiss-Prot protein existence level 1. Extracellular Nef protein targets CD4(+) T-lymphocytes for apoptosis by interacting with CXCR4 surface receptors. From Human immunodeficiency virus type 1 group M subtype B (isolate PCV12) (HIV-1).
   7864..8044    +  LTR            5' LTR (truncated): truncated 5' long terminal repeat (LTR) from HIV-1
   8076..8300    +  polyA_signal   bGH poly(A) signal: bovine growth hormone polyadenylation signal
   8304..8325    +  promoter       SV40 promoter (fragment): SV40 enhancer and early promoter
   8346..8774    +  rep_origin     f1 ori (sequence partly withheld): f1 bacteriophage origin of replication; arrow indicates direction of (+) strand synthesis
   8788..9117    +  promoter       SV40 promoter: SV40 enhancer and early promoter
   9165..9212    +  promoter       EM7 promoter: synthetic bacterial promoter&nbsp
   9231..9605    +  CDS            BleoR: antibiotic-binding protein; Sh ble from Streptoalloteichus hindustanus; confers resistance to bleomycin, phleomycin, and Zeocin™
   9615..9740    +  CDS            ble (fragment): BLE_KLEPN - Experimental evidence at protein level: Swiss-Prot protein existence level 1. Binding protein with a strong affinity to the bleomycin family of antibiotics. Binds to CL990; an antimitotic-antibiotic compound. From Klebsiella pneumoniae.
   9735..9856    +  polyA_signal   SV40 poly(A) signal: SV40 polyadenylation signal
   9927..9949    -  protein_bind   lac operator (fragment): The lac repressor binds to the lac operator to inhibit transcription in E. coli. This inhibition can be relieved by adding lactose or isopropyl-β-D-thiogalactopyranoside (IPTG). lac repressor encoded by lacI
   9953..9983    -  promoter       lac promoter: promoter for the E. coli lac operon
   9998..10019   -  protein_bind   CAP binding site: CAP binding activates transcription in the presence of cAMP. E. coli catabolite activator protein
  10032..10124   -  CDS            lacI (fragment): lac repressor; lacI; The lac repressor binds to the lac operator to inhibit transcription in E. coli. This inhibition can be relieved by adding lactose or isopropyl-β-D-thiogalactopyranoside (IPTG).
  10307..10895   -  rep_origin     ori: high-copy-number ColE1/pMB1/pBR322/pUC origin of replication
  11066..11926   -  CDS            AmpR: β-lactamase; bla; confers resistance to ampicillin, carbenicillin, and related antibiotics
  11927..12031   -  promoter       AmpR promoter: bla
