[The description below was written by a language model from this plasmid's Addgene catalogue record and pLannotate feature annotations shown in this document.]
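Description:
BirA*-HA-NES is a Gateway-derived HIV-1-based lentiviral expression plasmid built on the CSII-Rfa-IRES-Hygro destination backbone, intended for stable expression in mammalian cells. It is propagated in E. coli through a high-copy ColE1/pUC-type origin with ampicillin selection (AmpR). The backbone also carries an f1 ori and an SV40/EM7-driven BleoR cassette lying outside the viral region. The transfer cassette begins with a CMV enhancer/promoter fused to a truncated 5' LTR, which drives genomic RNA production in packaging cells. This is followed by the Ψ packaging signal with a gag fragment, the RRE for Rev-dependent export and the cPPT/CTS. Downstream of the payload are a WPRE, a second truncated LTR annotation at the 3' end and a bGH polyadenylation signal.

The payload sits between attB1 and attB2 sites left by the Gateway recombination and is transcribed from the human EF-1α promoter. It encodes the promiscuous R118G mutant of the E. coli biotin ligase BirA (BirA*, BioID), with a C-terminal HA tag followed by a nuclear export signal that keeps the enzyme out of the nucleus. The feature table annotates the BirA and NES coding segments but not the HA tag, and it assigns the NES to HIV Rev, whereas the depositor cites a different source publication for this sequence. An EMCV IRES downstream links hygromycin resistance to the same transcript, so selected transduced cells should also express the ligase.

The depositor used the construct in BioID proximity-labelling experiments. As an untargeted ligase restricted to the cytoplasm, it would suit use as a control, though the record does not state this role. The sequenced record (12,063 nt) is slightly longer than the stated total size (12,033 bp).
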