Addgene plasmid #214473: BirA*-HA-NES
Purpose: Lentiviral vector for expression in mammalian cells of the proximity ligase BirA(R118G) with a C-terminal HA tag followed by a nuclear exclusion sequence.
Depositing lab: Natalie Ahn. Depositing organization: University of Colorado, Boulder. Publication: Cooperative polarization of MCAM/CD146 and ERM family proteins in melanoma. Miller SG, Hoh M, Ebmeier CC, Tay JW, Ahn NG. Mol Biol Cell. 2023 Dec 20:mbcE23060255. doi: 10.1091/mbc.E23-06-0255. PubMed 38117590.
Backbone
  Vector backbone: CSII-Rfa-IRES-Hygro Lentiviral Dest
  Backbone manufacturer: Xuedong Liu, University of Colorado Boulder
  Backbone size w/o insert (bp): 12467
  Total vector size (bp): 12033
  Vector type: Mammalian Expression, Lentiviral ; Gateway
  Selectable markers: Hygromycin
Growth in bacteria
  Bacterial resistance: Ampicillin, 100 μg/mL
  Growth temperature: 30°C
  Growth strain: NEB Stable
  Copy number: Unknown
Gene/Insert
  Gene/Insert name: BirA(R118G) (alt name: BioID)
  Species: E. coli (bacteria)
  Mutation: R118G
  Promoter: EF-1a
  Tag / fusion protein: HA tag (C terminal on insert); NES (Nuclear Exclusion Sequence) (C terminal on insert)
  Cloning method: Gateway Cloning
  Sequencing primers: 5′ TCAAGCCTCAGACAGTGGTTC; 3′ ACTTTGTACAAGAAAGCTGGG
Resource information
  A portion of this plasmid was derived from a plasmid made by: From Addgene plasmid # 53581, from Karl Kramer.
Terms and licenses: Academic/Nonprofit Terms; Industry Terms: Not Available to Industry
Depositor comments: This construct was used for BioID experiments (Roux et al., 2012, J Cell Biol 196, 801-810). BirA*-HA was inserted into an entry vector by PCR amplifying from Addgene plasmid # 53581 (a gift from Karl Kramer; http://n2t.net/addgene:53581 ; RRID:Addgene_53581). The NES sequence is from Wen et al. (1995, Cell 82, 463-473). Details on cloning and the sequences of entry vectors, cloning primers, and internal sequencing primers are provided in the supplemental material for Miller et al.
How to cite: BirA*-HA-NES was a gift from Natalie Ahn (Addgene plasmid # 214473 ; http://n2t.net/addgene:214473 ; RRID:Addgene_214473)
