>Addgene plasmid #214473 | BirA*-HA-NES | depositor partial sequence | sequence record 418619 | Open reading frame verified by Sanger sequencing; consensus sequence from multiple primers/reads.
CACGCTACCGGTCTCGAGAATTGACAAGTTTGTACAAAAAAGCAGGCTCCGCTAGCGCTACCGGACTCAG
ATCTCGAGCTCAAGCTTGGTACCGAGCTCGGATCGTCGCTAGCGATATCGGCGCGCCAGCATTTAAATCT
GTACAGACCGGTGAATTCGGATCCGGTGGAGGTATGAAGGACAACACCGTGCCCCTGAAGCTGATCGCCC
TGCTGGCCAACGGCGAGTTCCACTCTGGCGAGCAGCTGGGAGAGACCCTGGGAATGAGCAGAGCCGCCAT
CAACAAGCACATCCAGACACTGAGAGACTGGGGAGTGGACGTGTTCACCGTGCCTGGCAAGGGCTACAGC
CTGCCTGAGCCTATCCAGCTGCTGAACGCCAAGCAGATCCTGGGACAGCTGGATGGCGGAAGCGTGGCCG
TGCTGCCTGTGATCGACTCCACCAATCAGTACCTGCTGGACAGAATCGGAGAGCTGAAGTCCGGCGACGC
CTGCATCGCCGAGTACCAGCAGGCTGGCAGAGGAGGCAGAGGACGGAAGTGGTTCAGCCCATTCGGAGCC
AACCTGTACCTGTCCATGTTCTGGAGACTGGAGCAGGGACCTGCTGCTGCCATCGGACTGAGTCTGGTGA
TCGGAATCGTGATGGCCGAGGTGCTGAGAAAGCTGGGAGCCGACAAGGTGAGAGTGAAGTGGCCTAATGA
CCTGTACCTCCAGGACCGCAAGCTGGCTGGCATCCTGGTGGAGCTGACAGGCAAGACAGGCGATGCCGCT
CAGATCGTGATCGGAGCCGGAATCAACATGGCCATGAGAAGAGTGGAGGAGAGCGTGGTGAACCAGGGCT
GGATCACCCTGCAGGAGGCTGGCATCAACCTGGACCGGAACACCCTGGCCGCCATGCTGATCAGAGAGCT
GAGAGCCGCTCTGGAGCTGTTCGAGCAGGAGGGACTGGCTCCTTACCTGAGCAGATGGGAGAAGCTGGAC
AACTTCATCAACAGACCTGTGAAGCTGATCATCGGCGACAAGGAAATCTTCGGCATCTCCAGAGGAATCG
ACAAGCAGGGAGCTCTGCTGCTGGAGCAGGACGGAATCATCAAGCCCTGGATGGGCGGAGAAATCTCCCT
GAGAAGCGCAGAGAAGGCTTACCCTTACGATGTACCGGATTACGCACTGCAGCTGCCTCCCCTGGAGCGC
CTGACCCTGGACTAAGCGGCCGCTCGACGGTAC
